Addgene plasmid #183206: pSLQ11453
Purpose: PB-NFKB-BFP-Triplex-crAAVS1_4-SV40pA
Depositing lab: Stanley Qi. Depositing organization: Stanford University. Publication: Scalable biological signal recording in mammalian cells using Cas12a base editors. Kempton HR, Love KS, Guo LY, Qi LS. Nat Chem Biol. 2022 May 30. pii: 10.1038/s41589-022-01034-2. doi: 10.1038/s41589-022-01034-2. PubMed 35637351.
Backbone
  Vector backbone: PB
  Vector type: CRISPR
Growth in bacteria
  Bacterial resistance: Ampicillin, 100 μg/mL
  Growth temperature: 37°C
  Growth strain: NEB Stable
  Copy number: Unknown
Gene/Insert
  Gene/Insert name: Cas12 Guide (crAAVS1_4)
Terms and licenses: Academic/Nonprofit Terms; Industry Terms: Not Available to Industry
How to cite: pSLQ11453 was a gift from Stanley Qi (Addgene plasmid # 183206 ; http://n2t.net/addgene:183206 ; RRID:Addgene_183206)
