[The description below was written by a language model from this plasmid's Addgene catalogue record and pLannotate feature annotations shown in this document.]
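Description:
pSLQ11453 is a PiggyBac (PB) transposon-backbone plasmid, catalogued as a CRISPR vector, that couples an NF-κB-responsive reporter to expression of a Cas12a guide RNA in mammalian cells. It is propagated in E. coli on a high-copy ColE1/pUC-type origin with ampicillin selection (AmpR under its own bla promoter). It also carries typical cloning-vector remnants: an f1 origin, lac promoter/operator, a lacZα fragment, and flanking T7 and T3 promoters. The PiggyBac terminal repeats implied by the backbone name are not picked up in the feature table, and no mammalian selection marker is annotated.

According to the stated design (NFKB-BFP-Triplex-crAAVS1_4-SV40pA), the payload is a single Pol II transcription unit. Two short matches annotated as HIV-1 LTR fragments sit just upstream of a minimal CMV promoter. Given the construct name, these most likely correspond to κB binding motifs of the kind found in the HIV-1 LTR rather than to any lentiviral function, so transcription should depend on NF-κB activity. This promoter drives TagBFP, a fast-maturing monomeric blue fluorescent protein. The region between TagBFP and the SV40 polyadenylation signal, where the annotation shows only a small spurious KanR-like match, would hold the triplex element and the crAAVS1_4 crRNA named in the record. A triplex RNA structure generally stabilises the upstream coding transcript after Cas12a excises the crRNA from the mRNA, allowing reporter and guide to come from one inducible message.

The associated publication concerns signal recording in mammalian cells with Cas12a base editors. This suggests the plasmid is used to convert NF-κB signalling into guide production, with BFP as a fluorescent readout. The guide's name suggests it targets the AAVS1 locus.
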