Features (pLannotate 1.2.2; 17 found; start..end, strand, type, name):
    362..385     +  LTR            3' LTR (fragment): 3' long terminal repeat (LTR) from HIV-1
    390..413     +  LTR            3' LTR (fragment): 3' long terminal repeat (LTR) from HIV-1
    433..469     +  promoter       minimal CMV promoter (fragment): human cytomegalovirus (CMV) immediate early promoter
    564..1262    +  CDS            TagBFP: TagBFP is a basic (constitutively fluorescent) blue fluorescent protein published in 2008, derived from Entacmaea quadricolor. It is reported to be a very rapidly-maturing monomer with very low acid sensitivity.
   1378..1431    -  CDS            KanR (fragment): aminoglycoside phosphotransferase; aph(3')-Ia; confers resistance to kanamycin
   1534..1665    +  polyA_signal   SV40 poly(A) signal: SV40 polyadenylation signal
   1984..2002    -  promoter       T3 promoter: promoter for bacteriophage T3 RNA polymerase
   2047..2063    -  protein_bind   lac operator: The lac repressor binds to the lac operator to inhibit transcription in E. coli. This inhibition can be relieved by adding lactose or isopropyl-β-D-thiogalactopyranoside (IPTG). lac repressor encoded by lacI
   2071..2101    -  promoter       lac promoter: promoter for the E. coli lac operon
   2116..2137    -  protein_bind   CAP binding site: CAP binding activates transcription in the presence of cAMP. E. coli catabolite activator protein
   2150..2242    -  CDS            lacI (fragment): lac repressor; lacI; The lac repressor binds to the lac operator to inhibit transcription in E. coli. This inhibition can be relieved by adding lactose or isopropyl-β-D-thiogalactopyranoside (IPTG).
   2425..3013    -  rep_origin     ori: high-copy-number ColE1/pMB1/pBR322/pUC origin of replication
   3184..4044    -  CDS            AmpR: β-lactamase; bla; confers resistance to ampicillin, carbenicillin, and related antibiotics
   4045..4149    -  promoter       AmpR promoter: bla
   4202..4630    -  rep_origin     f1 ori (sequence partly withheld): f1 bacteriophage origin of replication; arrow indicates direction of (+) strand synthesis
   4635..4790    -  CDS            lacZα (fragment): LacZα fragment of β-galactosidase; lacZ fragment
   4798..4816    +  promoter       T7 promoter: promoter for bacteriophage T7 RNA polymerase
>Addgene plasmid #183206 | pSLQ11453 | addgene full sequence | sequence record 360580 | Addgene NGS Result
TTAACCCTAGAAAGATAGTCTGCGTAAAATTGACGCATGCATTCTTGAAATATTGCTCTCTCTTTCTAAA
TAGCGCGAATCCGTCGCTGTGCATTTAGGACATCTCAGTCGCCGCTTGGAGCTCCCGTGAGGCGTGCTTG
TCAATGCGGTAAGTGTCACTGATTTTGAACTATAACGACCGCGTGAGTCAAAATGACGCATGATTATCTT
TTACGTGACTTTTAAGATTTAACTCATACGATAATTATATTGTTATTTCATGTTCTACTTACGTGATAAC
TTATTATATATATATTTTCTTGTTATAGATATCAACTAGAATGCTAGCCGCTCTAGACCAGATCCGGGGA
CTTTCCGCTTGGGGACTTTCCGCTGGGGACTTTCCGCTGGGGACTTTCCGCTGGGGACTTTCCGAATTCA
GCTTGAGGTACCTAGGCGTGTACGGTGGGAGGCCTATATAAGCAGAGCTCGTTTAGTGAACCGTCAGATC
GCCTGGAGACGCCATCCACGCTGTTTTGACCTCCATAGAAGACACCGGGACCGATCCAGCCTGAATTCCC
ACCATGAGCGAGCTGATTAAGGAGAACATGCACATGAAGCTGTACATGGAGGGCACCGTGGACAACCATC
ACTTCAAGTGCACATCCGAGGGCGAAGGCAAGCCCTACGAGGGCACCCAGACCATGAGAATCAAGGTGGT
CGAGGGCGGCCCTCTCCCCTTCGCCTTCGACATCCTGGCTACTAGCTTCCTCTACGGCAGCAAGACCTTC
ATCAACCACACCCAGGGCATCCCCGACTTCTTCAAGCAGTCCTTCCCTGAGGGCTTCACATGGGAGAGAG
TCACCACATACGAAGACGGGGGCGTGCTGACCGCTACCCAGGACACCAGCCTCCAGGACGGCTGCCTCAT
CTACAACGTCAAGATCAGAGGGGTGAACTTCACATCCAACGGCCCTGTGATGCAGAAGAAAACACTCGGC
TGGGAGGCCTTCACCGAGACTCTGTATCCTGCTGACGGCGGCCTGGAAGGCAGAAACGACATGGCCCTGA
AGCTCGTGGGCGGGAGCCATCTGATCGCAAACATCAAGACCACATATAGATCCAAGAAACCCGCTAAGAA
CCTCAAGATGCCTGGCGTCTACTATGTGGACTACAGACTGGAAAGAATCAAGGAGGCCAACAACGAGACC
TACGTCGAGCAGCACGAGGTGGCAGTGGCCAGATACTGCGACCTCCCTAGCAAACTGGGGCACAAGCTTA
ATTAAACGCGTGATTCGTCAGTAGGGTTGTAAAGGTTTTTCTTTTCCTGAGAAAACAACCTTTTGTTTTC
TCAGGTTTTGCTTTTTGGCCTTTCCCTAGCTTTAAAAAAAAAAAAGCAAAACTCACCGAGGCAGTTCCAT
AGGATGGCAAGATCCTGGTATTGGTCTGCGAGGATCCTTTCTTTCTTTGAATTTCTACTAAGTGTAGATT
CTTCTGTGCACTACTTGTCAATTTCTACTAAGTGTAGATCGAGTTTTCTTTTTGTTTCTCGAGTTGTTTA
TTGCAGCTTATAATGGTTACAAATAAAGCAATAGCATCACAAATTTCACAAATAAAGCATTTTTTTCACT
GCATTCTAGTTGTGGTTTGTCCAAACTCATCAATGTATCTTATCATGTCTGGATCAACTGGATAACTCAA
GCTAACCGACTAGTCTAGTTAAAAGTTTTGTTACTTTATAGAAGAAATTTTGAGTTTTTGTTTTTTTTTA
ATAAATAAATAAACATAAATAAATTGTTTGTTGAATTTATTATTAGTATGTAAGTGTAAATATAATAAAA
CTTAATATCTATTCAAATTAATAAATAAACCTCGATATACAGACCGATAAAACACATGCGTCAATTTTAC
GCATGATTATCTTTAACGTACGTCACAATATGATTATCTTTCTAGGGTTAATCTAGTGTTTAAACGGCCG
CTTAATTAATCCAGCTTTTGTTCCCTTTAGTGAGGGTTAATTGCGCGCTTGGCGTAATCATGGTCATAGC
TGTTTCCTGTGTGAAATTGTTATCCGCTCACAATTCCACACAACATACGAGCCGGAAGCATAAAGTGTAA
AGCCTGGGGTGCCTAATGAGTGAGCTAACTCACATTAATTGCGTTGCGCTCACTGCCCGCTTTCCAGTCG
GGAAACCTGTCGTGCCAGCTGCATTAATGAATCGGCCAACGCGCGGGGAGAGGCGGTTTGCGTATTGGGC
GCTCTTCCGCTTCCTCGCTCACTGACTCGCTGCGCTCGGTCGTTCGGCTGCGGCGAGCGGTATCAGCTCA
CTCAAAGGCGGTAATACGGTTATCCACAGAATCAGGGGATAACGCAGGAAAGAACATGTGAGCAAAAGGC
CAGCAAAAGGCCAGGAACCGTAAAAAGGCCGCGTTGCTGGCGTTTTTCCATAGGCTCCGCCCCCCTGACG
AGCATCACAAAAATCGACGCTCAAGTCAGAGGTGGCGAAACCCGACAGGACTATAAAGATACCAGGCGTT
TCCCCCTGGAAGCTCCCTCGTGCGCTCTCCTGTTCCGACCCTGCCGCTTACCGGATACCTGTCCGCCTTT
CTCCCTTCGGGAAGCGTGGCGCTTTCTCATAGCTCACGCTGTAGGTATCTCAGTTCGGTGTAGGTCGTTC
GCTCCAAGCTGGGCTGTGTGCACGAACCCCCCGTTCAGCCCGACCGCTGCGCCTTATCCGGTAACTATCG
TCTTGAGTCCAACCCGGTAAGACACGACTTATCGCCACTGGCAGCAGCCACTGGTAACAGGATTAGCAGA
GCGAGGTATGTAGGCGGTGCTACAGAGTTCTTGAAGTGGTGGCCTAACTACGGCTACACTAGAAGAACAG
TATTTGGTATCTGCGCTCTGCTGAAGCCAGTTACCTTCGGAAAAAGAGTTGGTAGCTCTTGATCCGGCAA
ACAAACCACCGCTGGTAGCGGTGGTTTTTTTGTTTGCAAGCAGCAGATTACGCGCAGAAAAAAAGGATCT
CAAGAAGATCCTTTGATCTTTTCTACGGGGTCTGACGCTCAGTGGAACGAAAACTCACGTTAAGGGATTT
TGGTCATGAGATTATCAAAAAGGATCTTCACCTAGATCCTTTTAAATTAAAAATGAAGTTTTAAATCAAT
CTAAAGTATATATGAGTAAACTTGGTCTGACAGTTACCAATGCTTAATCAGTGAGGCACCTATCTCAGCG
ATCTGTCTATTTCGTTCATCCATAGTTGCCTGACTCCCCGTCGTGTAGATAACTACGATACGGGAGGGCT
TACCATCTGGCCCCAGTGCTGCAATGATACCGCGAGACCCACGCTCACCGGCTCCAGATTTATCAGCAAT
AAACCAGCCAGCCGGAAGGGCCGAGCGCAGAAGTGGTCCTGCAACTTTATCCGCCTCCATCCAGTCTATT
AATTGTTGCCGGGAAGCTAGAGTAAGTAGTTCGCCAGTTAATAGTTTGCGCAACGTTGTTGCCATTGCTA
CAGGCATCGTGGTGTCACGCTCGTCGTTTGGTATGGCTTCATTCAGCTCCGGTTCCCAACGATCAAGGCG
AGTTACATGATCCCCCATGTTGTGCAAAAAAGCGGTTAGCTCCTTCGGTCCTCCGATCGTTGTCAGAAGT
AAGTTGGCCGCAGTGTTATCACTCATGGTTATGGCAGCACTGCATAATTCTCTTACTGTCATGCCATCCG
TAAGATGCTTTTCTGTGACTGGTGAGTACTCAACCAAGTCATTCTGAGAATAGTGTATGCGGCGACCGAG
TTGCTCTTGCCCGGCGTCAATACGGGATAATACCGCGCCACATAGCAGAACTTTAAAAGTGCTCATCATT
GGAAAACGTTCTTCGGGGCGAAAACTCTCAAGGATCTTACCGCTGTTGAGATCCAGTTCGATGTAACCCA
CTCGTGCACCCAACTGATCTTCAGCATCTTTTACTTTCACCAGCGTTTCTGGGTGAGCAAAAACAGGAAG
GCAAAATGCCGCAAAAAAGGGAATAAGGGCGACACGGAAATGTTGAATACTCATACTCTTCCTTTTTCAA
TATTATTGAAGCATTTATCAGGGTTATTGTCTCATGAGCGGATACATATTTGAATGTATTTAGAAAAATA
AACAAATAGGGGTTCCGCGCACATTTCCCCGAAAAGTGCCACCTAAATTGTAAGCGTTAATATTTTGTTA
AAATTCGCGTTAAATTTTTGTTAAATCAGCTCATTTTTTAACCAATAGGCCGAAATCGGCAAAATCCCTT
ATAAATCAAAAGAATAGACCGAGATAGGGT
[37 nt withheld, positions 4301-4337]
AAAGAACGTGGACTCCAACGTCAAAGG
[49 nt withheld, positions 4365-4413]
T
[91 nt withheld, positions 4415-4505]
G
[124 nt withheld, positions 4507-4630]
CCCATTCGCCATTCAGGCTGCGCAACTGTTGGGAAGGGCGATCGGTGCGGGCCTCTTCGCTATTACGCCA
GCTGGCGAAAGGGGGATGTGCTGCAAGGCGATTAAGTTGGGTAACGCCAGGGTTTTCCCAGTCACGACGT
TGTAAAACGACGGCCAGTGAGCGCGCGTAATACGACTCACTATAGGGCGAATTGGGGCGCGCCATTCTAG
A
